>Addgene plasmid #230680 | AiP1635 - pAAV-AiE2116m-minBG-FlpO-WPRE-BGHpA | addgene full sequence | sequence record 466280 | Addgene NGS Result
ATAGGCTCCGCCCCCCTGACGAGCATCACAAAAATCGACGCTCAAGTCAGAGGTGGCGAAACCCGACAGG
ACTATAAAGATACCAGGCGTTTCCCCCTGGAAGCTCCCTCGTGCGCTCTCCTGTTCCGACCCTGCCGCTT
ACCGGATACCTGTCCGCCTTTCTCCCTTCGGGAAGCGTGGCGCTTTCTCATAGCTCACGCTGTAGGTATC
TCAGTTCGGTGTAGGTCGTTCGCTCCAAGCTGGGCTGTGTGCACGAACCCCCCGTTCAGCCCGACCGCTG
CGCCTTATCCGGTAACTATCGTCTTGAGTCCAACCCGGTAAGACACGACTTATCGCCACTGGCAGCAGCC
ACTGGTAACAGGATTAGCAGAGCGAGGTATGTAGGCGGTGCTACAGAGTTCTTGAAGTGGTGGCCTAACT
ACGGCTACACTAGAAGAACAGTATTTGGTATCTGCGCTCTGCTGAAGCCAGTTACCTTCGGAAAAAGAGT
TGGTAGCTCTTGATCCGGCAAACAAACCACCGCTGGTAGCGGTGGTTTTTTTGTTTGCAAGCAGCAGATT
ACGCGCAGAAAAAAAGGATCTCAAGAAGATCCTTTGATCTTTTCTACGGGGTCTGACGCTCAGTGGAACG
AAAACTCACGTTAAGGGATTTTGGTCATGAGATTATCAAAAAGGATCTTCACCTAGATCCTTTTAAATTA
AAAATGAAGTTTTAAATCAATCTAAAGTATATATGAGTAAACTTGGTCTGACAGTTACCAATGCTTAATC
AGTGAGGCACCTATCTCAGCGATCTGTCTATTTCGTTCATCCATAGTTGCCTGACTCCCCGTCGTGTAGA
TAACTACGATACGGGAGGGCTTACCATCTGGCCCCAGTGCTGCAATGATACCGCGAGACCCACGCTCACC
GGCTCCAGATTTATCAGCAATAAACCAGCCAGCCGGAAGGGCCGAGCGCAGAAGTGGTCCTGCAACTTTA
TCCGCCTCCATCCAGTCTATTAATTGTTGCCGGGAAGCTAGAGTAAGTAGTTCGCCAGTTAATAGTTTGC
GCAACGTTGTTGCCATTGCTACAGGCATCGTGGTGTCACGCTCGTCGTTTGGTATGGCTTCATTCAGCTC
CGGTTCCCAACGATCAAGGCGAGTTACATGATCCCCCATGTTGTGCAAAAAAGCGGTTAGCTCCTTCGGT
CCTCCGATCGTTGTCAGAAGTAAGTTGGCCGCAGTGTTATCACTCATGGTTATGGCAGCACTGCATAATT
CTCTTACTGTCATGCCATCCGTAAGATGCTTTTCTGTGACTGGTGAGTACTCAACCAAGTCATTCTGAGA
ATAGTGTATGCGGCGACCGAGTTGCTCTTGCCCGGCGTCAATACGGGATAATACCGCGCCACATAGCAGA
ACTTTAAAAGTGCTCATCATTGGAAAACGTTCTTCGGGGCGAAAACTCTCAAGGATCTTACCGCTGTTGA
GATCCAGTTCGATGTAACCCACTCGTGCACCCAACTGATCTTCAGCATCTTTTACTTTCACCAGCGTTTC
TGGGTGAGCAAAAACAGGAAGGCAAAATGCCGCAAAAAAGGGAATAAGGGCGACACGGAAATGTTGAATA
CTCATACTCTTCCTTTTTCAATATTATTGAAGCATTTATCAGGGTTATTGTCTCATGAGCGGATACATAT
TTGAATGTATTTAGAAAAATAAACAAATAGGGGTTCCGCGCACATTTCCCCGAAAAGTGCCACCTGACGT
CTAAGAAACCATTATTATCATGACATTAACCTATAAAAATAGGCGTATCACGAGGCCCTTTCGTCTCGCG
CGTTTCGGTGATGACGGTGAAAACCTCTGACACATGCAGCTCCCGGAGACGGTCACAGCTTGTCTGTAAG
CGGATGCCGGGAGCAGACAAGCCCGTCAGGGCGCGTCAGCGGGTGTTGGCGGGTGTCGGGGCTGGCTTAA
CTATGCGGCATCAGAGCAGATTGTACTGAGAGTGCACCATAAAATTGTAAACGTTAATATTTTGTTAAAA
TTCGCGTTAAATTTTTGTTAAATCAGCTCATTTTTTAACCAATAGACCGAAATCGGCAAAATCCCTTATA
AATCAAAAGAATAGCCCGAGATAGAGT
[37 nt withheld, positions 2128-2164]
AAAGAACGTGGACTCCAACGTCAAAGG
[141 nt withheld, positions 2192-2332]
G
[46 nt withheld, positions 2334-2379]
A
[95 nt withheld, positions 2381-2475]
TATGCGGTGTGAAATACCGCACAGATGCGTAAGGAGAAAATACCGCATCAGGCGCCCCTGCAGGCAGCTG
CGCGCTCGCTCGCTCACTGAGGCCGCCCGGGCAAAGCCCGGGCGTCGGGCGACCTTTGGTCGCCCGGCCT
CAGTGAGCGAGCGAGCGCGCAGAGAGGGAGTGGCCAACTCCATCACTAGGGGTTCCTGCGGCCGCTCGGT
CCGCACGTGGTTACCTACAAAATCAGAAGGACAGGGAAGGGAGCAGTGGTTCACGCCTGTAATCCCAGCA
ATTTGGGAGGCCAAGGTGGGTAGATCACCTGAGATTAGGAGTTGGAGACCAGCCTGGCCAATATGGTGAA
ACCCCGTCTCTACCAAAAAAACAAAAATTAGCTGAGCCTGGTCATGCATGCCTGGAATCCCAACAACTCG
GGAGGCTGAGGCAGGAGAATCGCTTGAACCCAGGAGGCGGAGATTGCAGTGAGCCAAGATTGTGCCACTG
CACTCCAGCTTGGTTCCCAATAGACCCCGCAGGCCCTACAGGTTGTCTTCCCAACTTGCCCCTTGCTCCA
TACCACCCCCCTCCACCCCATAATATTATAGAAGGACACCTAGTCAGACAAAATGATGCAACTTAATTTT
ATTAGGACAAGGCTGGTGGGCACTGGAGTGGCAACTTCCAGGGCCAGGAGAGGCACTGGGGAGGGGTCAC
AGGGATGCCACCCGTAATTCTCAGATCCGCCTGTTGATGTAGCTGCTCAGGTAGTCCAGCACCTCCTGGC
TGATGATGCCGTTCCAGGCGGGGTATCTGATGCTGCCCTCGGCGCTGCCCTTCAGCTGCTCGATGTGCTG
CCACTCCTCGATGGGGTTGGTCTCGTCCTTCAGGGCGATCATCTCCTTGCTGATGGGGTCGTAGGCGTAG
TACCTGGACACCAGGGCGAAGTAGTGGTCGGGGATGGCGGTGATCTGGTGGGTGTAGGTGGTCCTGGCCA
CGGCGGAGGCCCTCTTGTCGCTCCAGTTGCCCACCACGTTTGTCAGCTCGGTCAGGCCCTTCATGCTCAG
AAAGCTGGTCATCAGGTGCCTGCCGATGTGGCTCTTAGGGCCGTTCTTGATAGCGAAGATGGGGTAGGGG
GCGTTCTTCTTCAGGGCCTTGTTGTAGCTGCGCACCAGGTTGTCCTTCAGCAGCTGGTACTCCTGCTTGT
TGCTGCTGCTGTTGCCGGTCCTGTTCACTCTCTTCAGCACGGGCTCGCTGTTCCTCAGGAACTCGTCCAG
GTACACCAGGGGGTCGATCCTGCCTCTGGCGCTGAAAAAGTAGATGTGCCTGGACACGCTTGTCTTGGTC
TCGGTCACCAGGCACTGAATGATCACGCCCAGGTACTTGTTCTGCACCAGCTTGAAGCTCTTGGGGTCCA
CGTTCTTGATGTCGCTGAACCTGCCGCAGTTGATGAATGTGGCCAGGAACAGGAACTGGTACAGGGTCTT
GGTCTTGGTGAACCTGCTGGTGTACTCGAAGCTGTTCAGGATCTTCTCGGTGATCTCCCAGATGCTCTCG
CCCTCGGACAGCAGGGCCTTCAGCATCTTCTTGCTGTGGCTGTTGCCCTTGTCGGCCTCCTCGCTGCTCT
CGAACTGCAGCTGCAGGCTGGACACGATGTCGGTGATGTCGCTCTGGTGCTTCTGGCCGTTGTAAGGGAT
GATGGTGAACTCCCAGGCGGGGATCAGCTTCTTCAGGCTGGCCTCCAGGATGGTGGCCTTCTGGGTCTTG
TACTTGAACTGCAGGCTCTTGTTCACGATGTCGAAGCTCAGGCTGTTGCTGATGATGGTGTTGTAGCTCA
TGAAGGTGGCCCTCTTGATGGCGGTGCCGTTGTGGGTGATCATCCAGCACAGGTAGGTCAGCTCGGCGGC
ACAGCTGGCGATCTTCTCGCCGCTGGGCCTCTCGAATCTCTCCACGAACTGCCGCACCAGCACCTTGGGG
GGGGTCTTGCACAGGATGTCGAACTGGCTCATCACCTTCCTCTTCTTCTTAGGAGCCATGGTGGCCACGC
CAGAAGCAAATGTAAGCAATAGATGGCTCTGCCCTGACTTTTATGCCCAGCCCGAGCTCAAACTCAGTGA
AATAGCTAAATAAATTTGGGATCTTTTCTTACCTTCATAAAGGTGATTAGATCCAGTTATGGTAAAGATC
TTTGGCATGGGCATAAATTCTGAAAATCTACACAAATTAGGTAAAGTGGATTCCATGAGAAGTGACATTT
AGAAAGGAACACATATAATGAGGATAAGAGAAAAAATATCCCAGGTATACCAGACTGCTACTGTGAAGCC
CCAGGAAGAGGAAACAGCCTGGCATATTTCAAGGAACCTAAAAAAGACCAGAAAGCTGGAGTATATGTGA
TACACAAAGGCCAGATATTTTGGAGTCATAGTTGGTTCACATAGGGATGAATGAAAGAGGAAGCCATCTG
GCCACAGAAAGCCAAAAGGTTACATAAGAGAAGGCTTGCATACATGAAGGATGTGCGGGGGCCTCAGAAT
AAAGCATGCTGATAGAACATCTGGGTTCCCAGATTAAAACAGAAGCATAAGCACAAAAGTGCCTTTTTGT
GTGACCTTGACTTTCACAGGTGTCATTCAGGTGTGAGTGGAGGACAGTAACCTTCACAGGTGTCCAGGTG
TGAGTGAAGGACAGTGACCTTCACAGGTGTCGTCCAGGTGTGAACGCGTGCGGCCGCAGGAACCCCTAGT
GATGGAGTTGGCCACTCCCTCTCTGCGCGCTCGCTCGCTCACTGAGGCCGGGCGACCAAAGGTCGCCCGA
CGCCCGGGCGGCCTCAGTGAGCGAGCGAGCGCGCAGCTGCCTGCAGGACATGTGAGCAAAAGGCCAGCAA
AAGGCCAGGAACCGTAAAAAGGCCGCGTTGCTGGCGTTTTTCC
Features (pLannotate 1.2.2; 12 found; start..end, strand, type, name):
    755..1615    -  CDS            AmpR: β-lactamase; bla; confers resistance to ampicillin, carbenicillin, and related antibiotics
   1616..1720    -  promoter       AmpR promoter: bla
   1815..1850    +  CDS            rop (fragment): Rop protein, which maintains plasmids at low copy number; rop
   1952..2001    +  misc_feature   bom (fragment): basis of mobility region from pBR322
   2002..2457    -  rep_origin     f1 ori (sequence partly withheld): f1 bacteriophage origin of replication; arrow indicates direction of (+) strand synthesis
   2476..2527    +  misc_feature   bom (fragment): basis of mobility region from pBR322
   2532..2672    -  repeat_region  AAV2 ITR: inverted terminal repeat of adeno-associated virus serotype 2 inverted
   2712..3188    -  polyA_signal   hGH poly(A) signal: human growth hormone polyadenylation signal
   3196..4494    -  CDS            FLPo: nuclear-targeted site-specific recombinase FLPo is a mouse codon-optimized fusion between the SV40 nuclear localization signal and a thermostable version of the Saccharomyces cerevisiae site-specific recombinase FLP. Recombination occurs at FRT sequences.
   5228..5255    -  repeat_region  AAV2 ITR (fragment): inverted terminal repeat of adeno-associated virus serotype 2 inverted
   5284..5311    -  repeat_region  AAV2 ITR (fragment): inverted terminal repeat of adeno-associated virus serotype 2 inverted
   5384..584     -  rep_origin     ori (across the origin): high-copy-number ColE1/pMB1/pBR322/pUC origin of replication
