[The description below was written by a language model from this plasmid's Addgene catalogue record and pLannotate feature annotations shown in this document.]
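Description:
AiP1635 - pAAV-AiE2116m-minBG-FlpO-WPRE-BGHpA is an AAV transfer plasmid built on a pAAV2 backbone, intended for packaging recombinant adeno-associated virus that delivers a recombinase to defined brain cell populations. In bacteria it is maintained by a high-copy ColE1/pUC-type origin and selected with ampicillin through the β-lactamase gene and its native promoter. An f1 phage origin and small remnants of pBR322 bom and rop sequences are also present in the backbone. The expression cassette is flanked by AAV2 inverted terminal repeats, which direct replication and encapsidation of the intervening DNA. One ITR is annotated in full, whereas the other is detected only as short fragments, which is common for these structured repeats in sequencing-based annotation.

The payload is FlpO, a mouse codon-optimized, thermostable FLP recombinase fused to an SV40 nuclear localization signal, which recombines FRT sites. Its expression is controlled by the AiE2116m enhancer placed upstream of the minimal beta-globin promoter (minBG). The minimal promoter supplies little activity by itself, so the enhancer dictates which cell types express the transgene. Neither the enhancer nor minBG is picked up by the automated annotation, but an unannotated stretch between the FlpO coding sequence and the fragmentary ITR is where they would be expected. The record does not say which cell population the enhancer targets.

The construct name specifies a WPRE and a BGH polyadenylation signal, yet the feature table shows no WPRE and identifies a human growth hormone poly(A) signal directly downstream of FlpO, so the name and the sequenced record disagree on the 3′ elements. The vector belongs to a collection of enhancer AAVs for genetic access to cortical cell types, and would typically be paired with Flp-dependent reporter or effector viruses or mouse lines.
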