Addgene plasmid #230680: AiP1635 - pAAV-AiE2116m-minBG-FlpO-WPRE-BGHpA
Purpose: AiE2116m is an enhancer sequence, designed to drive AAV-mediated transgene expression in specific populations of brain cells
Depositing lab: Allen Institute for Brain Science & Bosiljka Tasic. Depositing organization: Allen Institute. Publication: A suite of enhancer AAVs and transgenic mouse lines for genetic access to cortical cell types. Ben-Simon Y, Hooper M, Narayan S, Daigle TL, Dwivedi D, Way SW, Oster A, Stafford DA, Mich JK, Taormina MJ, Martinez RA, Opitz-Araya X, Roth JR, Alexander JR, Allen S, Amster A, Arbuckle J, Ayala A, Baker PM, Bakken TE, Barcelli T, Barta S, Bendrick J, Bertagnolli D, Bielstein C, Bishwakarma P, Bowlus J, Boyer G, Brouner K, Casian B, Casper T, Chakka AB, Chakrabarty R, Chance RK, Chavan S, Clark M, Colbert K, Collman F, Daniel S, Departee M, DiValentin P, Donadio N, Dotson N, Egdorf T, Fliss T, Gabitto M, Garcia J, Gary A, Gasperini M, Gloe J, Goldy J, Gore BB, Graybuck L, Greisman N, Haeseleer F, Halterman C, Haradon Z, Hastings SD, Helback O, Ho W, Hockemeyer D, Huang C, Huff S, Hunker A, Johansen N, Jones D, Juneau Z, Kalmbach B, Kannan M, Khem S, Kussick E, Kutsal R, Larsen R, Lee C, Lee AY, Leibly M, Lenz GH, Li S, Liang E, Lusk N, Madigan Z, Malloy J, Malone J, McCue R, Melchor J, Mollenkopf T, Moosman S, Morin E, Newman D, Ng L, Ngo K, Omstead V, Otto S, Oyama A, Pena N, Pham T, Phillips E, Pom CA, Potekhina L, Ransford S, Ray PL, Rette D, Reynoldson C, Rimorin C, Rocha D, Ruiz A, Sanchez REA, Sawyer L, Sedeno-Cortes A, Sevigny JP, Shapovalova N, Shepard N, Shulga L, Sigler AR, Siverts L, Soliman S, Somasundaram S, Staats B, Stewart K, Szelenyi E, Tieu M, Trader C, Tran A, van Velthoven CTJ, Walker M, Wang Y, Weed N, Wirthlin M, Wood T, Wynalda B, Yao Z, Zhou T, Ariza J, Dee N, Reding M, Ronellenfitch K, Mufti S, Sunkin SM, Smith KA, Esposito L, Waters J, Thyagarajan B, Yao S, Lein ES, Zeng H, Levi BP, Ngai J, Ting JT, Tasic B. Cell. 2025 May 16:S0092-8674(25)00513-6. doi: 10.1016/j.cell.2025.05.002. PubMed 40403729.
Backbone
  Vector backbone: pAAV2
  Vector type: AAV
Growth in bacteria
  Bacterial resistance: Ampicillin, 100 μg/mL
  Growth temperature: 37°C
  Growth strain: NEB Stable
  Copy number: High Copy
Gene/Insert
  Gene/Insert name: FlpO
  Species: Synthetic
  Promoter: minBG
  Cloning method: Restriction Enzyme; 5′ cloning site MluI (unknown if destroyed); 3′ cloning site SacI (unknown if destroyed)
Terms and licenses: Academic/Nonprofit Terms; Industry Terms: Not Available to Industry
How to cite: AiP1635 - pAAV-AiE2116m-minBG-FlpO-WPRE-BGHpA was a gift from Allen Institute for Brain Science & Bosiljka Tasic (Addgene plasmid # 230680 ; http://n2t.net/addgene:230680 ; RRID:Addgene_230680)
